Addgene plasmid #171177: pYAL_HLA-A2_MART1
Purpose: Displays MART-1 peptide in HLA-A*02 as a single-chain trimer
Depositing lab: Michael Birnbaum. Depositing organization: Massachusetts Institute of Technology. Publication: Yeast Display for the Identification of Peptide-MHC Ligands of Immune Receptors. Huisman BD, Grace BE, Holec PV, Birnbaum ME. Methods Mol Biol. 2022;2491:263-291. doi: 10.1007/978-1-0716-2285-8_15. PubMed 35482196.
Backbone
  Vector backbone: pYAL
  Vector type: Bacterial Expression, Yeast Expression
Growth in bacteria
  Bacterial resistance: Ampicillin, 100 μg/mL
  Growth temperature: 37°C
  Growth strain: DH5alpha
  Copy number: High Copy
Gene/Insert
  Gene/Insert name: MART1_HLA-A2*01 single-chain trimer fusion
  Species: H. sapiens (human)
  Insert size (bp): 1290
  Promoter: GAL1
  Cloning method: Restriction Enzyme; 5′ cloning site BsaI (destroyed during cloning); 3′ cloning site BsaI (destroyed during cloning)
  Sequencing primers: 5′ gaagactctcctccgtgcgt; 3′ CGTAAGCATATTGGTGATAACCTCTC
Terms and licenses: Academic/Nonprofit Terms; Industry Terms: Not Available to Industry
How to cite: pYAL_HLA-A2_MART1 was a gift from Michael Birnbaum (Addgene plasmid # 171177 ; http://n2t.net/addgene:171177 ; RRID:Addgene_171177)
