[The description below was written by a language model from this plasmid's Addgene catalogue record and pLannotate feature annotations shown in this document.]
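Description:
pYAL_HLA-A2_MART1 is a 6.1 kb yeast surface display shuttle plasmid built on the pYAL backbone. It presents the human MART-1 peptide bound to HLA-A*02 as a single-chain trimer on Saccharomyces cerevisiae. In E. coli it is maintained at high copy from a ColE1/pUC-type origin and selected with ampicillin through the β-lactamase gene. In yeast, a CEN6/ARS element provides stable low-copy maintenance, and the TRP1 gene with its own promoter allows auxotrophic selection in tryptophan-deficient strains. Remnants of a lac promoter/operator region and flanking T7 and T3 promoters are carried over from the parental cloning vector.

The display cassette is driven by the galactose-inducible, Gal4-regulated GAL1 promoter. It opens with a short N-terminal Aga2 fragment, most likely the secretion leader. The roughly 1.3 kb human insert follows, with the peptide, β2-microglobulin and the HLA-A heavy chain joined in a single polypeptide. The annotation tool does not call the MART-1 epitope itself. The short reverse-strand "9xHis" hits on either side of β2-microglobulin are probably spurious matches to repetitive linker sequence rather than true affinity tags. A longer Aga2 segment sits downstream of HLA-A, so the trimer is fused at its C-terminus to Aga2, which tethers it to the cell wall through the a-agglutinin system. The insert was placed using BsaI sites that were destroyed during cloning, consistent with Golden Gate-style assembly.

According to the associated publication, constructs of this type are used to display peptide-MHC complexes on yeast and identify ligands of immune receptors such as T cell receptors. The record does not state a more specific role for this defined peptide-MHC.
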