Features (pLannotate 1.2.2; 19 found; start..end, strand, type, name):
      1..442     +  promoter       GAL1 promoter: S. cerevisiae GAL1; inducible promoter, regulated by Gal4
    474..492     +  promoter       T7 promoter: promoter for bacteriophage T7 RNA polymerase
    533..589     +  CDS            AGA2 (fragment): AGA2_YEAST - Experimental evidence at protein level: Swiss-Prot protein existence level 1. Receptor binding subunit of the a-agglutinin heterodimer. S.cerevisiae a and alpha cells express the complementary cell surface glycoproteins a-agglutinin and alpha-agglutinin, respectively, which interact with one another to promote cellular aggregation during mating. From Saccharomyces cerevisiae (strain ATCC 204508 / S288c) (Baker's yeast).
    635..658     -  CDS            9xHis (fragment): 9xHis affinity tag
    659..958     +  CDS            B2M (fragment) (sequence partly withheld): B2MG_HUMAN - Experimental evidence at protein level: Swiss-Prot protein existence level 1. Component of the class I major histocompatibility complex (MHC). Involved in the presentation of peptide antigens to the immune system. Exogenously applied M.tuberculosis EsxA or EsxA-EsxB (or EsxA expressed in host) binds B2M and decreases its export to the cell surface (total protein levels do not change), probably leading to defects in class I antigen presentation (PubMed:25356553). From Homo sapiens (Human).
    960..985     -  CDS            9xHis (fragment): 9xHis affinity tag
   1016..1849    +  CDS            HLA-A (fragment): HLAA_HUMAN - Also known as HLAA. Experimental evidence at protein level: Swiss-Prot protein existence level 1. Allele A*74:01: Presents immunodominant HIV-1 epitopes derived from gag-pol (GQMVHQAISPR, QIYPGIKVR) and rev (RQIHSISER), carrying an aliphatic residue at position 2 and Arg anchor residue at the C-terminus. May contribute to viral load control in chronic HIV-1 infection. From Homo sapiens (Human).
   1919..2128    +  CDS            AGA2 (fragment): AGA2_YEAST - Experimental evidence at protein level: Swiss-Prot protein existence level 1. Receptor binding subunit of the a-agglutinin heterodimer. S.cerevisiae a and alpha cells express the complementary cell surface glycoproteins a-agglutinin and alpha-agglutinin, respectively, which interact with one another to promote cellular aggregation during mating. From Saccharomyces cerevisiae (strain ATCC 204508 / S288c) (Baker's yeast).
   2503..3174    -  CDS            TRP1: TRPF_YEAST - Experimental evidence at protein level: Swiss-Prot protein existence level 1. From Saccharomyces cerevisiae (strain ATCC 204508 / S288c) (Baker's yeast).
   3175..3276    -  promoter       TRP1 promoter: S. cerevisiae TRP1
   3353..3857    -  misc_feature   CEN/ARS: S. cerevisiae CEN6 centromere fused to an autonomously replicating sequence
   3888..3906    -  promoter       T3 promoter: promoter for bacteriophage T3 RNA polymerase
   3951..3967    -  protein_bind   lac operator: The lac repressor binds to the lac operator to inhibit transcription in E. coli. This inhibition can be relieved by adding lactose or isopropyl-β-D-thiogalactopyranoside (IPTG). lac repressor encoded by lacI
   3975..4005    -  promoter       lac promoter: promoter for the E. coli lac operon
   4020..4041    -  protein_bind   CAP binding site: CAP binding activates transcription in the presence of cAMP. E. coli catabolite activator protein
   4054..4146    -  CDS            lacI (fragment): lac repressor; lacI; The lac repressor binds to the lac operator to inhibit transcription in E. coli. This inhibition can be relieved by adding lactose or isopropyl-β-D-thiogalactopyranoside (IPTG).
   4329..4917    -  rep_origin     ori: high-copy-number ColE1/pMB1/pBR322/pUC origin of replication
   5088..5948    -  CDS            AmpR: β-lactamase; bla; confers resistance to ampicillin, carbenicillin, and related antibiotics
   5949..6053    -  promoter       AmpR promoter: bla
>Addgene plasmid #171177 | pYAL_HLA-A2_MART1 | addgene full sequence | sequence record 338367 | Addgene NGS Result
CGGATTAGAAGCCGCCGAGCGGGTGACAGCCCTCCGAAGGAAGACTCTCCTCCGTGCGTCCTCGTCTTCA
CCGGTCGCGTTCCTGAAACGCAGATGTGCCTCGCGCCGCACTGCTCCGAACAATAAAGATTCTACAATAC
TAGCTTTTATGGTTATGAAGAGGAAAAATTGGCAGTAACCTGGCCCCACAAACCTTCAAATGAACGAATC
AAATTAACAACCATAGGATGATAATGCGATTAGTTTTTTAGCCTTATTTCTGGGGTAATTAATCAGCGAA
GCGATGATTTTTGATCTATTAACAGATATATAAATGCAAAAACTGCATAACCACTTTAACTAATACTTTC
AACATTTTCGGTTTGTATTACTTCTTATTCAAATGTAATAAAAGTATCAACAAAAAATTGTTAATATACC
TCTATACTTTAACGTCAAGGAGAAAAAACCCCGGATCGGACTACTAGCAGCTGTAATACGACTCACTATA
GGGAATATTAAGCTAATTCTACTTCATACATTTTCAATTAAGATGCAGTTACTTCGCTGTTTTTCAATAT
TTTCTGTTATTGCTAGCGTTTTGGCTGAGGCCGCGGGGATAGGTATATTGACGGTAGGTGGAGGAGGTTC
TGGAGGTGGTGGTAGTGGTGGTGGTGGTTCC
[297 nt withheld, positions 662-958]
GGTGGTGGTGGTAGTGGTGGTGGTGGTTCAGGTGGTGGTGGTTCCGGTGGTGGTGGTTCCCATAGTATGA
GATATTTCTTTACTTCTGTTTCAAGACCAGGTAGAGGTGAACCTAGATTCATCGCAGTCGGTTACGTTGA
TGACACACAATTTGTAAGATTCGATTCCGACGCTGCAAGTCAAAGAATGGAACCAAGAGCACCTTGGATT
GAACAAGAAGGTCCAGAATATTGGGATGGTGAAACTAGAAAAGTTAAGGCCCATTCTCAAACTCACAGAG
TAGATTTGGGTACATTAAGAGGTGCTTATAATCAATCTGAAGCAGGTTCACATACAGTACAAAGAATGTA
CGGTTGTGATGTCGGTTCAGACTGGAGATTTTTGAGAGGTTATCACCAATATGCTTACGATGGTAAAGAC
TACATTGCATTGAAGGAAGATTTGAGATCCTGGACCGCCGCTGACATGGCAGCCCAAACTACAAAACATA
AGTGGGAAGCTGCACACGTAGCAGAACAATTGAGAGCCTATTTGGAAGGTACATGTGTCGAATGGTTGAG
AAGATACTTAGAAAACGGTAAAGAAACATTGCAAAGAACCGATGCTCCAAAGACTCATATGACACATCAC
GCCGTTAGTGATCACGAAGCTACTTTGAGATGCTGGGCATTATCTTTTTACCCTGCCGAAATCACATTGA
CCTGGCAAAGAGATGGTGAAGACCAAACCCAAGATACTGAATTAGTTGAAACCAGACCAGCAGGTGACGG
TACTTTCCAAAAATGGGCCGCTGTTGTAGTCCCTTCAGGTCAAGAACAAAGATACACATGCCATGTCCAA
CACGAAGGTTTACCAAAGCCATTGACATTGAGATGGGAACCATCCTCTGAACAAAAGCTTATCTCCGAAG
AAGACTTGGGTGGTGGTGGATCTGGTGGTGGTGGTTCTGGTGGTGGTGGTTCTCAGGAACTGACAACTAT
ATGCGAGCAAATCCCCTCACCAACTTTAGAATCGACGCCGTACTCTTTGTCAACGACTACTATTTTGGCC
AACGGGAAGGCAATGCAAGGAGTTTTTGAATATTACAAATCAGTAACGTTTGTCAGTAATTGCGGTTCTC
ACCCCTCAACAACTAGCAAAGGCAGCCCCATAAACACACAGTATGTTTTTTGAGTTTAAACCCGCTGATC
TGATAACAACAGTGTAGATGTAACAAAATCGACTTTGTTCCCACTGTACTTTTAGCTCGTACAAAATACA
ATATACTTTTCATTTCTCCGTAAACAACATGTTTTCCCATGTAATATCCTTTTCTATTTTTCGTTCCGTT
ACCAACTTTACACATACTTTATATAGCTATTCACTTCTATACACTAAAAAACTAAGACAATTTTAATTTT
GCTGCCTGCCATATTTCAATTTGTTATAAATTCCTATAATTTATCCTATTAGTAGCTAAAAAAAGATGAA
TGTGAATCGAATCCTAAGAGAATTGGGCAAGTGCACAAACAATACTTAAATAAATACTACTCAGTAATAA
CCTATTTCTTAGCATTTTTGACGAAATTTGCTATTTTGTTAGAGTCTTTTACACCATTTGTCTCCACACC
TCCGCTTACATCAACACCAATAACGCCATTTAATCTAAGCGCATCACCAACATTTTCTGGCGTCAGTCCA
CCAGCTAACATAAAATGTAAGCTCTCGGGGCTCTCTTGCCTTCCAACCCAGTCAGAAATCGAGTTCCAAT
CCAAAAGTTCACCTGTCCCACCTGCTTCTGAATCAAACAAGGGAATAAACGAATGAGGTTTCTGTGAAGC
TGCACTGAGTAGTATGTTGCAGTCTTTTGGAAATACGAGTCTTTTAATAACTGGCAAACCGAGGAACTCT
TGGTATTCTTGCCACGACTCATCTCCGTGCAGTTGGACGATATCAATGCCGTAATCATTGACCAGAGCCA
AAACATCCTCCTTAGGTTGATTACGAAACACGCCAACCAAGTATTTCGGAGTGCCTGAACTATTTTTATA
TGCTTTTACAAGACTTGAAATTTTCCTTGCAATAACCGGGTCAATTGTTCTCTTTCTATTGGGCACACAT
ATAATACCCAGCAAGTCAGCATCGGAATCTAGAGCACATTCTGCGGCCTCTGTGCTCTGCAAGCCGCAAA
CTTTCACCAATGGACCAGAACTACCTGTGAAATTAATAACAGACATACTCCAAGCTGCCTTTGTGTGCTT
AATCACGTATACTCACGTGCTCAATAGTCACCAATGCCCTCCCTCTTGGCCCTCTCCTTTTCTTTTTTCG
ACCGAATTTCTTGAAGACGAAAGGGCCTCGTGATACGCCTATTTTTATAGGTTAATGTCATGATAATAAT
GGTTTCTTAGGACGGATCGCTTGCCTGTAACTTACACGCGCCTCGTATCTTTTAATGATGGAATAATTTG
GGAATTTACTCTGTGTTTATTTATTTTTATGTTTTGTATTTGGATTTTAGAAAGTAAATAAAGAAGGTAG
AAGAGTTACGGAATGAAGAAAAAAAAAATAAACAAAGGTTTAAAAAATTTCAACAAAAAGCGTACTTTAC
ATATATATTTATTAGACAAGAAAAGCAGATTAAATAGATATACATTCGATTAACGATAAGTAAAATGTAA
AATCACAGGATTTTCGTGTGTGGTCTTCTACACAGACAAGATGAAACAATTCGGCATTAATACCTGAGAG
CAGGAAGAGCAAGATAAAAGGTAGTATTTGTTGGCGATCCCCCTAGAGTCTTTTACATCTTCGGAAAACA
AAAACTATTTTTTCTTTAATTTCTTTTTTTACTTTCTATTTTTAATTTATATATTTATATTAAAAAATTT
AAATTATAATTATTTTTATAGCACGTGATGAAAAGGACCCCCTAGGCCAGCTTTTGTTCCCTTTAGTGAG
GGTTAATTGCGCGCTTGGCGTAATCATGGTCATAGCTGTTTCCTGTGTGAAATTGTTATCCGCTCACAAT
TCCACACAACATACGAGCCGGAAGCATAAAGTGTAAAGCCTGGGGTGCCTAATGAGTGAGCTAACTCACA
TTAATTGCGTTGCGCTCACTGCCCGCTTTCCAGTCGGGAAACCTGTCGTGCCAGCTGCATTAATGAATCG
GCCAACGCGCGGGGAGAGGCGGTTTGCGTATTGGGCGCTCTTCCGCTTCCTCGCTCACTGACTCGCTGCG
CTCGGTCGTTCGGCTGCGGCGAGCGGTATCAGCTCACTCAAAGGCGGTAATACGGTTATCCACAGAATCA
GGGGATAACGCAGGAAAGAACATGTGAGCAAAAGGCCAGCAAAAGGCCAGGAACCGTAAAAAGGCCGCGT
TGCTGGCGTTTTTCCATAGGCTCCGCCCCCCTGACGAGCATCACAAAAATCGACGCTCAAGTCAGAGGTG
GCGAAACCCGACAGGACTATAAAGATACCAGGCGTTTCCCCCTGGAAGCTCCCTCGTGCGCTCTCCTGTT
CCGACCCTGCCGCTTACCGGATACCTGTCCGCCTTTCTCCCTTCGGGAAGCGTGGCGCTTTCTCATAGCT
CACGCTGTAGGTATCTCAGTTCGGTGTAGGTCGTTCGCTCCAAGCTGGGCTGTGTGCACGAACCCCCCGT
TCAGCCCGACCGCTGCGCCTTATCCGGTAACTATCGTCTTGAGTCCAACCCGGTAAGACACGACTTATCG
CCACTGGCAGCAGCCACTGGTAACAGGATTAGCAGAGCGAGGTATGTAGGCGGTGCTACAGAGTTCTTGA
AGTGGTGGCCTAACTACGGCTACACTAGAAGAACAGTATTTGGTATCTGCGCTCTGCTGAAGCCAGTTAC
CTTCGGAAAAAGAGTTGGTAGCTCTTGATCCGGCAAACAAACCACCGCTGGTAGCGGTGGTTTTTTTGTT
TGCAAGCAGCAGATTACGCGCAGAAAAAAAGGATCTCAAGAAGATCCTTTGATCTTTTCTACGGGGTCTG
ACGCTCAGTGGAACGAAAACTCACGTTAAGGGATTTTGGTCATGAGATTATCAAAAAGGATCTTCACCTA
GATCCTTTTAAATTAAAAATGAAGTTTTAAATCAATCTAAAGTATATATGAGTAAACTTGGTCTGACAGT
TACCAATGCTTAATCAGTGAGGCACCTATCTCAGCGATCTGTCTATTTCGTTCATCCATAGTTGCCTGAC
TCCCCGTCGTGTAGATAACTACGATACGGGAGGGCTTACCATCTGGCCCCAGTGCTGCAATGATACCGCG
AGAACCACGCTCACCGGCTCCAGATTTATCAGCAATAAACCAGCCAGCCGGAAGGGCCGAGCGCAGAAGT
GGTCCTGCAACTTTATCCGCCTCCATCCAGTCTATTAATTGTTGCCGGGAAGCTAGAGTAAGTAGTTCGC
CAGTTAATAGTTTGCGCAACGTTGTTGCCATTGCTACAGGCATCGTGGTGTCACGCTCGTCGTTTGGTAT
GGCTTCATTCAGCTCCGGTTCCCAACGATCAAGGCGAGTTACATGATCCCCCATGTTGTGCAAAAAAGCG
GTTAGCTCCTTCGGTCCTCCGATCGTTGTCAGAAGTAAGTTGGCCGCAGTGTTATCACTCATGGTTATGG
CAGCACTGCATAATTCTCTTACTGTCATGCCATCCGTAAGATGCTTTTCTGTGACTGGTGAGTACTCAAC
CAAGTCATTCTGAGAATAGTGTATGCGGCGACCGAGTTGCTCTTGCCCGGCGTCAATACGGGATAATACC
GCGCCACATAGCAGAACTTTAAAAGTGCTCATCATTGGAAAACGTTCTTCGGGGCGAAAACTCTCAAGGA
TCTTACCGCTGTTGAGATCCAGTTCGATGTAACCCACTCGTGCACCCAACTGATCTTCAGCATCTTTTAC
TTTCACCAGCGTTTCTGGGTGAGCAAAAACAGGAAGGCAAAATGCCGCAAAAAAGGGAATAAGGGCGACA
CGGAAATGTTGAATACTCATACTCTTCCTTTTTCAATATTATTGAAGCATTTATCAGGGTTATTGTCTCA
TGAGCGGATACATATTTGAATGTATTTAGAAAAATAAACAAATAGGGGTTCCGCGCACATTTCCCCGAAA
AGTGCCACCTACTAGTCTAGTA
